Addgene plasmid #25949: HA-HIF2α P405A/P531A Δ820-870-pBabe-Puro
Depositing lab: William Kaelin. Depositing organization: Dana-Farber Cancer Institute. Publication: The hypoxia-inducible factor 2alpha N-terminal and C-terminal transactivation domains cooperate to promote renal tumorigenesis in vivo. Yan Q, Bartz S, Mao M, Li L, Kaelin WG. Mol Cell Biol. 2007 Mar . 27(6):2092-102. 10.1128/MCB.01514-06 PubMed 17220275.
Backbone
  Vector backbone: pBabe-puro
  Backbone size w/o insert (bp): 5140
  Vector type: Mammalian Expression, Retroviral
  Selectable markers: Puromycin
Growth in bacteria
  Bacterial resistance: Ampicillin, 100 μg/mL
  Growth temperature: 37°C
  Growth strain: DH5alpha
  Growth instructions: DH5alpha
  Copy number: High Copy
Gene/Insert
  Gene/Insert name: Hypoxia inducible factor 2 alpha (alt names: HIF2a; EPAS1)
  Species: H. sapiens (human)
  Insert size (bp): 2502
  Mutation: cDNA changed amino acids: Proline 405 to Alanine Proline 531 to Alanine deletion of C-terminal Amino acids 820 - 870 (CTAD = C-terminal transactivation domain) This mutant is called "dC" in Yan et al. 2007, Mol Cell Biol, 27, 209-2-102 .
  GenBank ID: HSU81984
  Entrez Gene: EPAS1 (a.k.a. ECYT4, HIF2A, HLF, MOP2, PASD2, bHLHe73)
  Tag / fusion protein: HA-tag (N terminal on backbone)
  Cloning method: Restriction Enzyme; 5′ cloning site BamH I (not destroyed); 3′ cloning site EcoR I (destroyed during cloning)
  Sequencing primers: 5′ pBabe-5'; 3′ pBabe-3'
Terms and licenses: Academic/Nonprofit Terms; Industry Terms: Not Available to Industry
How to cite: HA-HIF2α P405A/P531A Δ820-870-pBabe-Puro was a gift from William Kaelin (Addgene plasmid # 25949 ; http://n2t.net/addgene:25949 ; RRID:Addgene_25949)
