[The description below was written by a language model from this plasmid's Addgene catalogue record and pLannotate feature annotations shown in this document.]
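Description:
HA-HIF2α P405A/P531A Δ820-870-pBabe-Puro is a Moloney murine leukemia virus-based retroviral expression vector built on the pBabe-puro backbone, designed for stable delivery of a mutant human HIF2α (EPAS1) cDNA into mammalian cells. In bacteria it is maintained as a high-copy plasmid through a ColE1/pUC-type origin and selected with ampicillin via the β-lactamase gene and its native promoter. The retroviral portion is flanked by MMLV long terminal repeats and contains a packaging signal followed by a truncated gag segment lacking its start codon, which together allow the transcribed genome to be packaged into virions when the viral proteins are supplied in trans by a packaging cell line.

The EPAS1 open reading frame sits downstream of the packaging region. No internal promoter is annotated upstream of it, which is consistent with expression from the 5′ LTR, as is usual for pBabe vectors. It carries an N-terminal HA epitope tag for detection. An SV40 enhancer/early promoter immediately downstream drives puromycin N-acetyltransferase, allowing selection of transduced cells with puromycin. The insert bears two proline-to-alanine substitutions, P405A and P531A. These residues are the prolyl hydroxylation sites that normally target HIF2α for oxygen-dependent, VHL-mediated degradation, so the protein is expected to be stable under normoxia. It also lacks residues 820–870, removing the C-terminal transactivation domain, and the record notes that this variant is called "dC" in the associated publication. The construct is suited to dissecting how the N-terminal and C-terminal transactivation domains of HIF2α contribute to target gene activation and renal tumorigenesis, the subject of that study.
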