Features (pLannotate 1.2.2; 12 found; start..end, strand, type, name):
      8..477     +  LTR            LTR: long terminal repeat from Moloney murine leukemia virus
    601..875     +  misc_feature   MESV Ψ (fragment): packaging signal of murine embryonic stem cell virus
    934..1350    +  CDS            gag (truncated): truncated Moloney murine leukemia virus (MMLV) gag gene lacking the start codon
   1418..3904    +  CDS            EPAS1: EPAS1_HUMAN - Also known as BHLHE73, HIF2A, MOP2, PASD2. Experimental evidence at protein level: Swiss-Prot protein existence level 1. Transcription factor involved in the induction of oxygen regulated genes. Heterodimerizes with ARNT; heterodimer binds to core DNA sequence 5'-TACGTG-3' within the hypoxia response element (HRE) of target gene promoters (By similarity). Regulates the vascular endothelial growth factor (VEGF) expression and seems to be implicated in the development of blood vessels and the tubular system of lung. May also play a role in the formation of the endothelium that give
   3912..4241    +  promoter       SV40 promoter: SV40 enhancer and early promoter
   4251..4850    +  CDS            PuroR: puromycin N-acetyltransferase; pac from Streptomyces; confers resistance to puromycin
   4949..5542    +  LTR            LTR: long terminal repeat from Moloney murine leukemia virus
   5551..5597    +  LTR            5' LTR (truncated) (fragment): truncated long terminal repeat from Moloney murine sarcoma virus
   5680..5728    -  CDS            lacI (fragment): lac repressor; lacI; The lac repressor binds to the lac operator to inhibit transcription in E. coli. This inhibition can be relieved by adding lactose or isopropyl-β-D-thiogalactopyranoside (IPTG).
   5914..6502    -  rep_origin     ori: high-copy-number ColE1/pMB1/pBR322/pUC origin of replication
   6680..7540    -  CDS            AmpR: β-lactamase; bla; confers resistance to ampicillin, carbenicillin, and related antibiotics
   7541..7645    -  promoter       AmpR promoter: bla
>Addgene plasmid #25949 | HA-HIF2α P405A/P531A Δ820-870-pBabe-Puro | depositor full sequence | sequence record 12170 | Author sequence
CTGCAGCCTGAATATGGGCCAAACAGGATATCTGTGGTAAGCAGTTCCTGCCCCGGCTCAGGGCCAAGAA
CAGATGGAACAGCTGAATATGGGCCAAACAGGATATCTGTGGTAAGCAGTTCCTGCCCCGGCTCAGGGCC
AAGAACAGATGGTCCCCAGATGCGGTCCAGCCCTCAGCAGTTTCTAGAGAACCATCAGATGTTTCCAGGG
TGCCCCAAGGACCTGAAATGACCCTGTGCCTTATTTGAACTAACCAATCAGTTCGCTTCTCGCTTCTGTT
CGCGCGCTTCTGCTCCCCGAGCTCAATAAAAGAGCCCACAACCCCTCACTCGGGGCGCCAGTCCTCCGAT
TGACTGAGTCGCCCGGGTACCCGTGTATCCAATAAACCCTCTTGCAGTTGCATCCGACTTGTGGTCTCGC
TGTTCCTTGGGAGGGTCTCCTCTGAGTGATTGACTACCCGTCAGCGGGGGTCTTTCATTTGGGGGCTCGT
CCGGGATCGGGAGACCCCTGCCCAGGGACCACCGACCCACCACCGGGAGGTAAGCTGGCCAGCAACTTAT
CTGTGTCTGTCCGATTGTCTAGTGTCTATGACTGATTTTATGCGCCTGCGTCGGTACTAGTTAGCTAACT
AGCTCTGTATCTGGCGGACCCGTGGTGGAACTGACGAGTTCTGAACACCCGGCCGCAACCCTGGGAGACG
TCCCAGGGACTTTGGGGGCCGTTTTTGTGGCCCGACCTGAGGAAGGGAGTCGATGTGGAATCCGACCCCG
TCAGGATATGTGGTTCTGGTAGGAGACGAGAACCTAAAACAGTTCCCGCCTCCGTCTGAATTTTTGCTTT
CGGTTTGGAACCGAAGCCGCGCGTCTTGTCTGCTGCAGCATCGTTCTGTGTTGTCTCTGTCTGACTGTGT
TTCTGTATTTGTCTGAAAATTAGGGCCAGACTGTTACCACTCCCTTAAGTTTGACCTTAGATCACTGGAA
AGATGTCGAGCGGCTCGCTCACAACCAGTCGGTAGATGTCAAGAAGAGACGTTGGGTTACCTTCTGCTCT
GCAGAATGGCCAACCTTTAACGTCGGATGGCCGCGAGACGGCACCTTTAACCGAGACCTCATCACCCAGG
TTAAGATCAAGGTCTTTTCACCTGGCCCGCATGGACACCCAGACCAGGTCCCCTACATCGTGACCTGGGA
AGCCTTGGCTTTTGACCCCCCTCCCTGGGTCAAGCCCTTTGTACACCCTAAGCCTCCGCCTCCTCTTCTT
CCATCCGCGCCGTCTCTCCCCCTTGAACCTCCTCTTTCGACCCCGCCTCAATCCTCCCTTTATCCAGCCC
TCACTCCTTCTCTAGGCGCCGGCCATCGAGACTAAGCTTACCATGGCCTACCCCTATGATGTTCCCGATT
ATGCTGGATCCGCCACCATGACAGCTGACAAGGAGAAGAAAAGGAGTAGCTCGGAGAGGAGGAAGGAGAA
GTCCCGGGATGCTGCGCGGTGCCGGCGGAGCAAGGAGACGGAGGTGTTCTATGAGCTGGCCCATGAGCTG
CCTCTGCCCCACAGTGTGAGCTCCCATCTGGACAAGGCCTCCATCATGCGACTGGCAATCAGCTTCCTGC
GAACACACAAGCTCCTCTCCTCAGTTTGCTCTGAAAACGAGTCCGAAGCCGAAGCTGACCAGCAGATGGA
CAACTTGTACCTGAAAGCCTTGGAGGGTTTCATTGCCGTGGTGACCCAAGATGGCGACATGATCTTTCTG
TCAGAAAACATCAGCAAGTTCATGGGACTTACACAGGTGGAGCTAACAGGACATAGTATCTTTGACTTCA
CTCATCCCTGCGACCATGAGGAGATTCGTGAGAACCTGAGTCTCAAAAATGGCTCTGGTTTTGGGAAAAA
AAGCAAAGACATGTCCACAGAGCGGGACTTCTTCATGAGGATGAAGTGCACGGTCACCAACAGAGGCCGT
ACTGTCAACCTCAAGTCAGCCACCTGGAAGGTCTTGCACTGCACGGGCCAGGTGAAAGTCTACAACAACT
GCCCTCCTCACAATAGTCTGTGTGGCTACAAGGAGCCCCTGCTGTCCTGCCTCATCATCATGTGTGAACC
AATCCAGCACCCATCCCACATGGACATCCCCCTGGATAGCAAGACCTTCCTGAGCCGCCACAGCATGGAC
ATGAAGTTCACCTACTGTGATGACAGAATCACAGAACTGATTGGTTACCACCCTGAGGAGCTGCTTGGCC
GCTCAGCCTATGAATTCTACCATGCGCTAGACTCCGAGAACATGACCAAGAGTCACCAGAACTTGTGCAC
CAAGGGTCAGGTAGTAAGTGGCCAGTACCGGATGCTCGCAAAGCATGGGGGCTACGTGTGGCTGGAGACC
CAGGGGACGGTCATCTACAACCCTCGCAACCTGCAGCCCCAGTGCATCATGTGTGTCAACTACGTCCTGA
GTGAGATTGAGAAGAATGACGTGGTGTTCTCCATGGACCAGACTGAATCCCTGTTCAAGCCCCACCTGAT
GGCCATGAACAGCATCTTTGATAGCAGTGGCAAGGGGGCTGTGTCTGAGAAGAGTAACTTCCTATTCACC
AAGCTAAAGGAGGAGCCCGAGGAGCTGGCCCAGCTGGCTGCTACCCCAGGAGACGCCATCATCTCTCTGG
ATTTCGGGAATCAGAACTTCGAGGAGTCCTCAGCCTATGGCAAGGCCATCCTGCCCCCGAGCCAGCCATG
GGCCACGGAGTTGAGGAGCCACAGCACCCAGAGCGAGGCTGGGAGCCTGCCTGCCTTCACCGTGCCCCAG
GCAGCTGCCCCGGGCAGCACCACCCCCAGTGCCACCAGCAGCAGCAGCAGCTGCTCCACGCCCAATAGCC
CTGAAGACTATTACACATCTTTGGATAACGACCTGAAGATTGAAGTGATTGAGAAGCTCTTCGCCATGGA
CACAGAGGCCAAGGACCAATGCAGTACCCAGACGGATTTCAATGAGCTGGACTTGGAGACACTGGCAGCT
TATATCCCCATGGACGGGGAAGACTTCCAGCTAAGCCCCATCTGCCCCGAGGAGCGGCTCTTGGCGGAGA
ACCCACAGTCCACCCCCCAGCACTGCTTCAGTGCCATGACAAACATCTTCCAGCCACTGGCCCCTGTAGC
CCCGCACAGTCCCTTCCTCCTGGACAAGTTTCAGCAGCAGCTGGAGAGCAAGAAGACAGAGCCCGAGCAC
CGGCCCATGTCCTCCATCTTCTTTGATGCCGGAAGCAAAGCATCCCTGCCACCGTGCTGTGGCCAGGCCA
GCACCCCTCTCTCTTCCATGGGGGGCAGATCCAATACCCAGTGGCCCCCAGATCCACCATTACATTTTGG
GCCCACAAAGTGGGCCGTCGGGGATCAGCGCACAGAGTTCTTGGGAGCAGCGCCGTTGGGGCCCCCTGTC
TCTCCACCCCATGTCTCCACCTTCAAGACAAGGTCTGCAAAGGGTTTTGGGGCTCGAGGCCCAGACGTGC
TGAGTCCGGCCATGGTAGCCCTCTCCAACAAGCTGAAGCTGAAGCGACAGCTGGAGTATGAAGAGCAAGC
CTTCCAGGACCTGAGCGGGGGGGACCCACCTGGTGGCAGCACCTCACATTTGATGTGGAAACGGATGAAG
AACCTCAGGGGTGGGAGCTGCCCTTTGATGCCGGACAAGCCACTGAGCGCAAATGTACCCAATGATAAGT
TCACCCAAAACCCCATGAGGGGCCTGGGCCATCCCCTGAGACATCTGCCGCTGCCACAGCCTCCATCTGC
CATCAGTCCCGGGGAGAACAGCAAGAGCAGGTTCCCCCCACAGTGCTACGCCACCCAGTACCAGGACTAC
AGCCTGTCGTCAGCCCACAAGGTGTGACAATTCGCCAGCACAGTGGTCGACCCTGTGGAATGTGTGTCAG
TTAGGGTGTGGAAAGTCCCCAGGCTCCCCAGCAGGCAGAAGTATGCAAAGCATGCATCTCAATTAGTCAG
CAACCAGGTGTGGAAAGTCCCCAGGCTCCCCAGCAGGCAGAAGTATGCAAAGCATGCATCTCAATTAGTC
AGCAACCATAGTCCCGCCCCTAACTCCGCCCATCCCGCCCCTAACTCCGCCCAGTTCCGCCCATTCTCCG
CCCCATGGCTGACTAATTTTTTTTATTTATGCAGAGGCCGAGGCCGCCTCGGCCTCTGAGCTATTCCAGA
AGTAGTGAGGAGGCTTTTTTGGAGGCCTAGGCTTTTGCAAAAAGCTTACCATGACCGAGTACAAGCCCAC
GGTGCGCCTCGCCACCCGCGACGACGTCCCCAGGGCCGTACGCACCCTCGCCGCCGCGTTCGCCGACTAC
CCCGCCACGCGCCACACCGTCGATCCGGACCGCCACATCGAGCGGGTCACCGAGCTGCAAGAACTCTTCC
TCACGCGCGTCGGGCTCGACATCGGCAAGGTGTGGGTCGCGGACGACGGCGCCGCGGTGGCGGTCTGGAC
CACGCCGGAGAGCGTCGAAGCGGGGGCGGTGTTCGCCGAGATCGGCCCGCGCATGGCCGAGTTGAGCGGT
TCCCGGCTGGCCGCGCAGCAACAGATGGAAGGCCTCCTGGCGCCGCACCGGCCCAAGGAGCCCGCGTGGT
TCCTGGCCACCGTCGGCGTCTCGCCCGACCACCAGGGCAAGGGTCTGGGCAGCGCCGTCGTGCTCCCCGG
AGTGGAGGCGGCCGAGCGCGCCGGGGTGCCCGCCTTCCTGGAGACCTCCGCGCCCCGCAACCTCCCCTTC
TACGAGCGGCTCGGCTTCACCGTCACCGCCGACGTCGAGTGCCCGAAGGACCGCGCGACCTGGTGCATGA
CCCGCAAGCCCGGTGCCTGACGCCCGCCCCACGACCCGCAGCGCCCGACCGAAAGGAGCGCACGACCCCA
TGCATCGATAAAATAAAAGATTTTATTTAGTCTCCAGAAAAAGGGGGGAATGAAAGACCCCACCTGTAGG
TTTGGCAAGCTAGCTTAAGTAACGCCATTTTGCAAGGCATGGAAAAATACATAACTGAGAATAGAGAAGT
TCAGATCAAGGTCAGGAACAGATGGAACAGCTGAATATGGGCCAAACAGGATATCTGTGGTAAGCAGTTC
CTGCCCCGGCTCAGGGCCAAGAACAGATGGAACAGCTGAATATGGGCCAAACAGGATATCTGTGGTAAGC
AGTTCCTGCCCCGGCTCAGGGCCAAGAACAGATGGTCCCCAGATGCGGTCCAGCCCTCAGCAGTTTCTAG
AGAACCATCAGATGTTTCCAGGGTGCCCCAAGGACCTGAAATGACCCTGTGCCTTATTTGAACTAACCAA
TCAGTTCGCTTCTCGCTTCTGTTCGCGCGCTTCTGCTCCCCGAGCTCAATAAAAGAGCCCACAACCCCTC
ACTCGGGGCGCCAGTCCTCCGATTGACTGAGTCGCCCGGGTACCCGTGTATCCAATAAACCCTCTTGCAG
TTGCATCCGACTTGTGGTCTCGCTGTTCCTTGGGAGGGTCTCCTCTGAGTGATTGACTACCCGTCAGCGG
GGGTCTTTCATTTCCGACTTGTGGTCTCGCTGCCTTGGGAGGGTCTCCTCTGAGTGATTGACTACCCGTC
AGCGGGGGTCTTCACATGCAGCATGTATCAAAATTAATTTGGTTTTTTTTCTTAAGTATTTACATTAAAT
GGCCATAGTTGCATTAATGAATCGGCCAACGCGCGGGGAGAGGCGGTTTGCGTATTGGCGCTCTTCCGCT
TCCTCGCTCACTGACTCGCTGCGCTCGGTCGTTCGGCTGCGGCGAGCGGTATCAGCTCACTCAAAGGCGG
TAATACGGTTATCCACAGAATCAGGGGATAACGCAGGAAAGAACATGTGAGCAAAAGGCCAGCAAAAGGC
CAGGAACCGTAAAAAGGCCGCGTTGCTGGCGTTTTTCCATAGGCTCCGCCCCCCTGACGAGCATCACAAA
AATCGACGCTCAAGTCAGAGGTGGCGAAACCCGACAGGACTATAAAGATACCAGGCGTTTCCCCCTGGAA
GCTCCCTCGTGCGCTCTCCTGTTCCGACCCTGCCGCTTACCGGATACCTGTCCGCCTTTCTCCCTTCGGG
AAGCGTGGCGCTTTCTCATAGCTCACGCTGTAGGTATCTCAGTTCGGTGTAGGTCGTTCGCTCCAAGCTG
GGCTGTGTGCACGAACCCCCCGTTCAGCCCGACCGCTGCGCCTTATCCGGTAACTATCGTCTTGAGTCCA
ACCCGGTAAGACACGACTTATCGCCACTGGCAGCAGCCACTGGTAACAGGATTAGCAGAGCGAGGTATGT
AGGCGGTGCTACAGAGTTCTTGAAGTGGTGGCCTAACTACGGCTACACTAGAAGGACAGTATTTGGTATC
TGCGCTCTGCTGAAGCCAGTTACCTTCGGAAAAAGAGTTGGTAGCTCTTGATCCGGCAAACAAACCACCG
CTGGTAGCGGTGGTTTTTTTGTTTGCAAGCAGCAGATTACGCGCAGAAAAAAAGGATCTCAAGAAGATCC
TTTGATCTTTTCTACGGGGTCTGACGCTCAGTGGAACGAAAACTCACGTTAAGGGATTTTGGTCATGAGA
TTATCAAAAAGGATCTTCACCTAGATCCTTTTAAATTAAAAATGAAGTTTGCGGCCGCAAATCAATCTAA
AGTATATATGAGTAAACTTGGTCTGACAGTTACCAATGCTTAATCAGTGAGGCACCTATCTCAGCGATCT
GTCTATTTCGTTCATCCATAGTTGCCTGACTCCCCGTCGTGTAGATAACTACGATACGGGAGGGCTTACC
ATCTGGCCCCAGTGCTGCAATGATACCGCGAGACCCACGCTCACCGGCTCCAGATTTATCAGCAATAAAC
CAGCCAGCCGGAAGGGCCGAGCGCAGAAGTGGTCCTGCAACTTTATCCGCCTCCATCCAGTCTATTAATT
GTTGCCGGGAAGCTAGAGTAAGTAGTTCGCCAGTTAATAGTTTGCGCAACGTTGTTGCCATTGCTACAGG
CATCGTGGTGTCACGCTCGTCGTTTGGTATGGCTTCATTCAGCTCCGGTTCCCAACGATCAAGGCGAGTT
ACATGATCCCCCATGTTGTGCAAAAAAGCGGTTAGCTCCTTCGGTCCTCCGATCGTTGTCAGAAGTAAGT
TGGCCGCAGTGTTATCACTCATGGTTATGGCAGCACTGCATAATTCTCTTACTGTCATGCCATCCGTAAG
ATGCTTTTCTGTGACTGGTGAGTACTCAACCAAGTCATTCTGAGAATAGTGTATGCGGCGACCGAGTTGC
TCTTGCCCGGCGTCAACACGGGATAATACCGCGCCACATAGCAGAACTTTAAAAGTGCTCATCATTGGAA
AACGTTCTTCGGGGCGAAAACTCTCAAGGATCTTACCGCTGTTGAGATCCAGTTCGATGTAACCCACTCG
TGCACCCAACTGATCTTCAGCATCTTTTACTTTCACCAGCGTTTCTGGGTGAGCAAAAACAGGAAGGCAA
AATGCCGCAAAAAAGGGAATAAGGGCGACACGGAAATGTTGAATACTCATACTCTTCCTTTTTCAATATT
ATTGAAGCATTTATCAGGGTTATTGTCTCATGAGCGGATACATATTTGAATGTATTTAGAAAAATAAACA
AATAGGGGTTCCGCGCACATTTCCCCGAAAAGTGCCAC
