>Addgene plasmid #25949 | HA-HIF2α P405A/P531A Δ820-870-pBabe-Puro | addgene partial sequence | sequence record 31986 | 25949 with hHIF2-F3 (gatggccatgaacagcatc)
CTTCCTATTCACCAAGCTAAAGGAGGAGCCCGAGGAGCTGGCCCAGCTGGCTGCTACCCCAGGAGACGCC
ATCATCTCTCTGGATTTCGGGAATCAGAACTTCGAGGAGTCCTCAGCCTATGGCAAGGCCATCCTGCCCC
CGAGCCAGCCATGGGCCACGGAGTTGAGGAGCCACAGCACCCAGAGCGAGGCTGGGAGCCTGCCTGCCTT
CACCGTGCCCCAGGCAGCTGCCCCGGGCAGCACCACCCCCAGTGCCACCAGCAGCAGCAGCAGCTGCTCC
ACGCCCAATAGCCCTGAAGACTATTACACATCTTTGGATAACGACCTGAAGATTGAAGTGATTGAGAAGC
TCTTCGCCATGGACACAGAGGCCAAGGACCAATGCAGTACCCAGACGGATTTCAATGAGCTGGACTTGGA
GACACTGGCAGCTTATATCCCCATGGACGGGGAAGACTTCCAGCTAAGCCCCATCTGCCCCGAGGAGCGG
CTCTTGGCGGAGAACCCACAGTCCACCCCCCAGCACTGCTTCAGTGCCATGACAAACATCTTCCAGCCAC
TGGCCCCTGTAGCCCCGCACAGTCCCTTCCTCCTGGACAAGTTTCAGCAGCAGCTGGAGAGCAAGAAGAC
AGAGCCCGAGCACCGGCCCATGTCCTCCATCTTCTTTGATGCCGGAAGCAAAGCATCCCTGCCACCGTGC
TGTGGCCAGGCCAGCACCCCTCTCTCTTCCATGGGGGGCAGATCCAATACCCAGTGGCCCCCAGATCCAC
CATTACATTTTGGGCCCACAAAGTGGGCCGTCGGGGATCAGCGCACAGAGTTCTTGGGAGCAGCGCCGTT
GGGGCCCCCTGTCTCTCCACCCCATGTCTCCACCTTCAAGA
