>Addgene plasmid #25949 | HA-HIF2α P405A/P531A Δ820-870-pBabe-Puro | addgene partial sequence | sequence record 31987 | 25949 with pBABE-3
AATTGTCACACCTTGTGGGCTGACGACAGGCTGTAGTCCTGGTACTGGGTGGCGTAGCACTGTGGGGGGA
ACCTGCTCTTGCTGTTCTCCCCGGGACTGATGGCAGATGGAGGCTGTGGCAGCGGCAGATGTCTCAGGGG
ATGGCCCAGGCCCCTCATGGGGTTTTGGGTGAACTTATCATTGGGTACATTTGCGCTCAGTGGCTTGTCC
GGCATCAAAGGGCAGCTCCCACCCCTGAGGTTCTTCATCCGTTTCCACATCAAATGTGAGGTGCTGCCAC
CAGGTGGGTCCCCCCCGCTCAGGTCCTGGAAGGCTTGCTCTTCATACTCCAGCTGTCGCTTCAGCTTCAG
CTTGTTGGAGAGGGCTACCATGGCCGGACTCAGCACGTCTGGGCCTCGAGCCCCAAAACCCTTTGCAGAC
CTTGTCTTGAAGGTGGAGACATGGGGTGGAGAGACAGGGGGCCCCAACGGCGCTGCTCCCAAGAACTCTG
TGCGCTGATCCCCGACGGCCCACTTTGTGGGCCCAAAATGTAATGGTGGATCTGGGGGCCACTGGGTATT
GGATCTGCCCCCCATGGAAGAGAGAGGGGTGCTGGCCTGGCCACAGCACGGTGGCAGGGATGCTTTGCTT
CCGGCATCAAAGAAGATGGAGGACATGGGCCGGTGCTCGGGCTCTGTCTTCTTGCTCTCCAGCTGCTGCT
GAAACTTGTCCAGGAGGAAGGGACTGTGCGGGGCTACAGGGGCCAGTGGCTGGAAGATGTTTGTCATGGC
ACTGAAGCAGTGCTGGGGGGTGGACTGTGGGTTCTCCGCCA
