>Addgene plasmid #25949 | HA-HIF2α P405A/P531A Δ820-870-pBabe-Puro | addgene partial sequence | sequence record 31988 | 25949 with hHIF2-F2 (TCGGGAATCAGAACTTCGAG)
ATCCTGCCCCGAGCCAGCCATGGGCCACGGAGTTGAGGAGCCACAGCACCCAGAGCGAGGCTGGGAGCCT
GCCTGCCTTCACCGTGCCCCAGGCAGCTGCCCCGGGCAGCACCACCCCCAGTGCCACCAGCAGCAGCAGC
AGCTGCTCCACGCCCAATAGCCCTGAAGACTATTACACATCTTTGGATAACGACCTGAAGATTGAAGTGA
TTGAGAAGCTCTTCGCCATGGACACAGAGGCCAAGGACCAATGCAGTACCCAGACGGATTTCAATGAGCT
GGACTTGGAGACACTGGCAGCTTATATCCCCATGGACGGGGAAGACTTCCAGCTAAGCCCCATCTGCCCC
GAGGAGCGGCTCTTGGCGGAGAACCCACAGTCCACCCCCCAGCACTGCTTCAGTGCCATGACAAACATCT
TCCAGCCACTGGCCCCTGTAGCCCCGCACAGTCCCTTCCTCCTGGACAAGTTTCAGCAGCAGCTGGAGAG
CAAGAAGACAGAGCCCGAGCACCGGCCCATGTCCTCCATCTTCTTTGATGCCGGAAGCAAAGCATCCCTG
CCACCGTGCTGTGGCCAGGCCAGCACCCCTCTCTCTTCCATGGGGGGCAGATCCAATACCCAGTGGCCCC
CAGATCCACCATTACATTTTGGGCCCACAAAGTGGGCCGTCGGGGATCAGCGCACAGAGTTCTTGGGAGC
AGCGCCGTTGGGGCCCCCTGTCTCTCCACCCCATGTCTCCACCTTCAAGACAAGGTCTGCAAAGGGTTTT
GGGGCTCGAGGCCCAGACGTGCTGAGTCCGGCCATGGTAGCCCTCTCCAACAAGCTGAAGCTGAAGCGAC
AGCTGGAGTATGAAGAGCAAGCCTTCCAGGACCTGAGCGGGGG
