>Addgene plasmid #25949 | HA-HIF2α P405A/P531A Δ820-870-pBabe-Puro | addgene partial sequence | sequence record 31989 | 25949 with pBabe-5
GTATCCATATGATGTTCCAGATTATGCTGGATCCGCCACCATGACAGCTGACAAGGAGAAGAAAAGGAGT
AGCTCGGAGAGGAGGAAGGAGAAGTCCCGGGATGCTGCGCGGTGCCGGCGGAGCAAGGAGACGGAGGTGT
TCTATGAGCTGGCCCATGAGCTGCCTCTGCCCCACAGTGTGAGCTCCCATCTGGACAAGGCCTCCATCAT
GCGACTGGCAATCAGCTTCCTGCGAACACACAAGCTCCTCTCCTCAGTTTGCTCTGAAAACGAGTCCGAA
GCCGAAGCTGACCAGCAGATGGACAACTTGTACCTGAAAGCCTTGGAGGGTTTCATTGCCGTGGTGACCC
AAGATGGCGACATGATCTTTCTGTCAGAAAACATCAGCAAGTTCATGGGACTTACACAGGTGGAGCTAAC
AGGACATAGTATCTTTGACTTCACTCATCCCTGCGACCATGAGGAGATTCGTGAGAACCTGAGTCTCAAA
AATGGCTCTGGTTTTGGGAAAAAAAGCAAAGACATGTCCACAGAGCGGGACTTCTTCATGAGGATGAAGT
GCACGGTCACCAACAGAGGCCGTACTGTCAACCTCAAGTCAGCCACCTGGAAGGTCTTGCACTGCACGGG
CCAGGTGAAAGTCTACAACAACTGCCCTCCTCACAATAGTCTGTGTGGCTACAAGGAGCCCCTGCTGTCC
TGCCTCATCATCATGTGTGAACCAATCCAGCACCCATCCCACATGGACATCCCCCTGGATAGCAAGACCT
TCCTGAGCCGCCACAGCATGGACATGAAGTTCACCTACTGTGATGACAGAATCACAGAACTGATTGGTTA
